Addgene plasmid #142294: TFORF1947
Purpose: Lentiviral vector for overexpressing transcription factor ORFs with unique 24-bp barcodes. Barcodes facilitate identification of transcription factors in pooled screens.
Depositing lab: Feng Zhang. Depositing organization: Broad Institute. Publication: A transcription factor atlas of directed differentiation. Joung J, Ma S, Tay T, Geiger-Schuller KR, Kirchgatterer PC, Verdine VK, Guo B, Arias-Garcia MA, Allen WE, Singh A, Kuksenko O, Abudayyeh OO, Gootenberg JS, Fu Z, Macrae RK, Buenrostro JD, Regev A, Zhang F. Cell. 2023 Jan 5;186(1):209-229.e26. doi: 10.1016/j.cell.2022.11.026. PubMed 36608654.
Backbone
  Vector backbone: pLX_TRC317
  Backbone manufacturer: Broad Institute Genetic Perturbation Platform
  Backbone size w/o insert (bp): 8264
  Vector type: Mammalian Expression, Lentiviral
  Selectable markers: Puromycin
Growth in bacteria
  Bacterial resistance: Ampicillin, 100 μg/mL
  Growth temperature: 37°C
  Growth strain: NEB Stable
  Copy number: High Copy
Gene/Insert
  Gene/Insert name: MIER1
  Species: H. sapiens (human)
  Insert size (bp): 347
  Entrez Gene: MIER1 (a.k.a. ER1, MI-ER1, hMI-ER1, KIAA1610, MGC131940, MGC150640, MGC150641, RP5-944N15.1, DKFZp781G0451)
  Promoter: EF1a
  Cloning method: Unknown
  Sequencing primers: 5′ GGGTGGAGACTGAAGTTAGGCCAG; 3′ CACATAGCGTAAAAGGAGCAACATAG
Terms and licenses: Academic/Nonprofit Terms; Industry Terms: Not Available to Industry
Depositor comments: NM_001278215,ENST00000371012 . The transcription factor ORF portion of this plasmid was synthesized by Genewiz. Please test multiple small colonies in case of plasmid recombination. To make this collection available in a timely manner, a portion of this collection was not fully sequenced by Addgene. If an Addgene verified full plasmid sequence is not available, please contact us prior to placing an order to request the full sequence.
How to cite: TFORF1947 was a gift from Feng Zhang (Addgene plasmid # 142294 ; http://n2t.net/addgene:142294 ; RRID:Addgene_142294)
