[The description below was written by a language model from this plasmid's Addgene catalogue record and pLannotate feature annotations shown in this document.]
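Description:
TFORF1947 is a third-generation-style, self-inactivating lentiviral expression plasmid built on the pLX_TRC317 backbone. It belongs to a barcoded library of human transcription factor open reading frames. It is maintained in E. coli through a high-copy ColE1/pUC origin with ampicillin resistance (AmpR with its bla promoter) and also carries an f1 origin. The depositor warns that the plasmid can recombine, as is common for LTR-containing vectors. The full sequence record is 8,611 nt, which matches the stated 8,264 bp backbone plus a 347 bp insert.

The viral genome is transcribed from an RSV promoter fused to a truncated HIV-1 5' LTR. It continues through the Ψ packaging signal, a gag fragment, the RRE for Rev-dependent nuclear export and a cPPT/CTS, and ends in a ΔU3 3' LTR followed by an SV40 poly(A) signal. Two expression units sit inside this genome. An SV40 early promoter/origin drives puromycin N-acetyltransferase for selecting transduced mammalian cells. A human EF-1α promoter drives the insert, a short human MIER1 isoform that the depositor ties to specific RefSeq and Ensembl transcripts. MIER1 is annotated as a transcriptional repressor thought to act by recruiting HDAC1. The annotation software matched only part of the insert to MIER1, which may reflect isoform-specific sequence. A WPRE downstream of the ORF enhances transcript expression. The record states that each construct carries a unique 24-bp barcode, but the feature table does not annotate it. A short U6 promoter fragment lies between the ORF and the WPRE, and its role is not stated.

The construct is intended for lentiviral overexpression of MIER1, alone or in pooled transcription factor screens such as directed-differentiation studies, where the barcode identifies the ORF delivered to each cell.
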