Features (pLannotate 1.2.2; 31 found; start..end, strand, type, name):
      5..231     +  promoter       RSV promoter: Rous sarcoma virus enhancer/promoter
    232..412     +  LTR            5' LTR (truncated): truncated 5' long terminal repeat (LTR) from HIV-1
    459..584     +  misc_feature   HIV-1 Ψ: packaging signal of human immunodeficiency virus type 1
    568..931     +  CDS            HIV-1 gag (fragment): gag protein from human immunodeficiency virus 1; gag
   1077..1310    +  misc_feature   RRE: The Rev response element (RRE) of HIV-1 allows for Rev-dependent mRNA export from the nucleus to the cytoplasm.
   1687..1713    +  CDS            Rev (fragment): human immunodeficiency virus 1 (HIV-1) Rev protein; rev; enhances nuclear export of unspliced and incompletely spliced viral mRNAs
   1720..1743    +  promoter       SV40 promoter (fragment): SV40 early promoter
   1744..1815    +  promoter       SV40 promoter (fragment): SV40 enhancer and early promoter
   1839..1974    +  rep_origin     SV40 ori: SV40 origin of replication
   2020..2616    +  CDS            PuroR (fragment): puromycin N-acetyltransferase; pac from Streptomyces; confers resistance to puromycin
   2665..2782    +  misc_feature   cPPT/CTS: central polypurine tract and central termination sequence of HIV-1
   2847..2913    +  CDS            small t antigen (fragment): SV40 (simian virus 40) small t antigen
   2920..4098    +  promoter       EF-1α promoter: strong constitutive promoter for human elongation factor EF-1α
   4172..4357    +  CDS            MIER1 (fragment): MIER1_HUMAN - Also known as KIAA1610. Experimental evidence at protein level: Swiss-Prot protein existence level 1. Transcriptional repressor regulating the expression of a number of genes including SP1 target genes. Probably functions through recruitment of HDAC1 a histone deacetylase involved in chromatin silencing. From Homo sapiens (Human).
   4373..4426    +  promoter       U6 promoter (fragment): RNA polymerase III promoter for human U6 snRNA
   4468..5056    +  misc_feature   WPRE: woodchuck hepatitis virus posttranscriptional regulatory element
   5107..5126    +  misc_feature   cPPT/CTS (fragment): central polypurine tract and central termination sequence of HIV-1
   5128..5361    +  LTR            3' LTR (ΔU3): self-inactivating 3' long terminal repeat (LTR) from HIV-1
   5439..5560    +  polyA_signal   SV40 poly(A) signal: SV40 polyadenylation signal
   5600..5735    +  rep_origin     SV40 ori: SV40 origin of replication
   5756..5774    -  promoter       T7 promoter: promoter for bacteriophage T7 RNA polymerase
   5782..5937    +  CDS            lacZα (fragment): LacZα fragment of β-galactosidase; lacZ fragment
   5942..6370    +  rep_origin     f1 ori (sequence partly withheld): f1 bacteriophage origin of replication; arrow indicates direction of (+) strand synthesis
   6423..6527    +  promoter       AmpR promoter: bla
   6528..7388    +  CDS            AmpR: β-lactamase; bla; confers resistance to ampicillin, carbenicillin, and related antibiotics
   7559..8147    +  rep_origin     ori: high-copy-number ColE1/pMB1/pBR322/pUC origin of replication
   8330..8422    +  CDS            lacI (fragment): lac repressor; lacI; The lac repressor binds to the lac operator to inhibit transcription in E. coli. This inhibition can be relieved by adding lactose or isopropyl-β-D-thiogalactopyranoside (IPTG).
   8435..8456    +  protein_bind   CAP binding site: CAP binding activates transcription in the presence of cAMP. E. coli catabolite activator protein
   8471..8501    +  promoter       lac promoter: promoter for the E. coli lac operon
   8509..8525    +  protein_bind   lac operator: The lac repressor binds to the lac operator to inhibit transcription in E. coli. This inhibition can be relieved by adding lactose or isopropyl-β-D-thiogalactopyranoside (IPTG). lac repressor encoded by lacI
   8570..8588    +  promoter       T3 promoter: promoter for bacteriophage T3 RNA polymerase
>Addgene plasmid #142294 | TFORF1947 | addgene full sequence | sequence record 395772 | Addgene NGS Result
TTAATGTAGTCTTATGCAATACTCTTGTAGTCTTGCAACATGGTAACGATGAGTTAGCAACATGCCTTAC
AAGGAGAGAAAAAGCACCGTGCATGCCGATTGGTGGAAGTAAGGTGGTACGATCGTGCCTTATTAGGAAG
GCAACAGACGGGTCTGACATGGATTGGACGAACCACTGAATTGCCGCATTGCAGAGATATTGTATTTAAG
TGCCTAGCTCGATACATAAACGGGTCTCTCTGGTTAGACCAGATCTGAGCCTGGGAGCTCTCTGGCTAAC
TAGGGAACCCACTGCTTAAGCCTCAATAAAGCTTGCCTTGAGTGCTTCAAGTAGTGTGTGCCCGTCTGTT
GTGTGACTCTGGTAACTAGAGATCCCTCAGACCCTTTTAGTCAGTGTGGAAAATCTCTAGCAGTGGCGCC
CGAACAGGGACTTGAAAGCGAAAGGGAAACCAGAGGAGCTCTCTCGACGCAGGACTCGGCTTGCTGAAGC
GCGCACGGCAAGAGGCGAGGGGCGGCGACTGGTGAGTACGCCAAAAATTTTGACTAGCGGAGGCTAGAAG
GAGAGAGATGGGTGCGAGAGCGTCAGTATTAAGCGGGGGAGAATTAGATCGCGATGGGAAAAAATTCGGT
TAAGGCCAGGGGGAAAGAAAAAATATAAATTAAAACATATAGTATGGGCAAGCAGGGAGCTAGAACGATT
CGCAGTTAATCCTGGCCTGTTAGAAACATCAGAAGGCTGTAGACAAATACTGGGACAGCTACAACCATCC
CTTCAGACAGGATCAGAAGAACTTAGATCATTATATAATACAGTAGCAACCCTCTATTGTGTGCATCAAA
GGATAGAGATAAAAGACACCAAGGAAGCTTTAGACAAGATAGAGGAAGAGCAAAACAAAAGTAAGACCAC
CGCACAGCAAGCGGCCGCTGATCTTCAGACCTGGAGGAGGAGATATGAGGGACAATTGGAGAAGTGAATT
ATATAAATATAAAGTAGTAAAAATTGAACCATTAGGAGTAGCACCCACCAAGGCAAAGAGAAGAGTGGTG
CAGAGAGAAAAAAGAGCAGTGGGAATAGGAGCTTTGTTCCTTGGGTTCTTGGGAGCAGCAGGAAGCACTA
TGGGCGCAGCGTCAATGACGCTGACGGTACAGGCCAGACAATTATTGTCTGGTATAGTGCAGCAGCAGAA
CAATTTGCTGAGGGCTATTGAGGCGCAACAGCATCTGTTGCAACTCACAGTCTGGGGCATCAAGCAGCTC
CAGGCAAGAATCCTGGCTGTGGAAAGATACCTAAAGGATCAACAGCTCCTGGGGATTTGGGGTTGCTCTG
GAAAACTCATTTGCACCACTGCTGTGCCTTGGAATGCTAGTTGGAGTAATAAATCTCTGGAACAGATTTG
GAATCACACGACCTGGATGGAGTGGGACAGAGAAATTAACAATTACACAAGCTTAATACACTCCTTAATT
GAAGAATCGCAAAACCAGCAAGAAAAGAATGAACAAGAATTATTGGAATTAGATAAATGGGCAAGTTTGT
GGAATTGGTTTAACATAACAAATTGGCTGTGGTATATAAAATTATTCATAATGATAGTAGGAGGCTTGGT
AGGTTTAAGAATAGTTTTTGCTGTACTTTCTATAGTGAATAGAGTTAGGCAGGGATATTCACCATTATCG
TTTCAGACCCACCTCCCAACCCCGAGGGGACCCATGCATTGCATCTCAATTAGTCAGCAACCAGGTGTGG
AAAGTCCCCAGGCTCCCCAGCAGGCAGAAGTATGCAAAGCATGCGTCTCAATTAGTCAGCAACCATAGTC
CCGCCCCTAACTCCGCCCATCCCGCCCCTAACTCCGCCCAGTTCCGCCCATTCTCCGCCCCATGGCTGAC
TAATTTTTTTTATTTATGCAGAGGCCGAGGCCGCCTCGGCCTCTGAGCTATTCCAGAAGTAGTGAGGAGG
CTTTTTTGGAGGCCTAGGCTTTTGCAAAAAGCTTTCTAGAGGTACCACCGGAGCTTACCATGACCGAGTA
CAAGCCCACGGTGCGCCTCGCCACCCGCGACGACGTCCCCAGGGCCGTACGCACCCTCGCCGCCGCGTTC
GCCGACTACCCCGCCACGCGCCACACCGTCGATCCGGACCGCCACATCGAGCGGGTCACCGAGCTGCAAG
AACTCTTCCTCACGCGCGTCGGGCTCGACATCGGCAAGGTGTGGGTCGCGGACGACGGCGCCGCCGTGGC
GGTCTGGACCACGCCGGAGAGCGTCGAAGCGGGGGCGGTGTTCGCCGAGATCGGCCCGCGCATGGCCGAG
TTGAGCGGTTCCCGGCTGGCCGCGCAGCAACAGATGGAAGGCCTCCTGGCGCCGCACCGGCCCAAGGAGC
CCGCGTGGTTCCTGGCCACCGTCGGCGTCTCGCCCGACCACCAGGGCAAGGGTCTGGGCAGCGCCGTCGT
GCTCCCCGGAGTGGAGGCGGCCGAGCGCGCCGGGGTGCCCGCCTTCCTGGAGACCTCCGCGCCCCGCAAC
CTCCCCTTCTACGAGCGGCTCGGCTTCACCGTCACCGCCGACGTCGAGGTGCCCGAAGGACCGCGCACCT
GGTGCATGACCCGCAAGCCCGGTGCCAGTTAACGAATTCTAGATCTTGAGACAAATGGCAGTATTCATCC
ACAATTTTAAAAGAAAAGGGGGGATTGGGGGGTACAGTGCAGGGGAAAGAATAGTAGACATAATAGCAAC
AGACATACAAACTAAAGAATTACAAAAACAAATTACAAAAATTCAAAATTTTCGGGTTTATTACAGGGAC
AGCAGAGATCCACTTTGGCGCCGGCTCGAGGCCTGCAGGTGCAAAGATGGATAAAGTTTTAAACAGAGAG
GAATCTTTGCAGCTAATGGACCTTCTAGGTCTTGAAAGGAGTGGGAATTGGCTCCGGTGCCCGTCAGTGG
GCAGAGCGCACATCGCCCACAGTCCCCGAGAAGTTGGGGGGAGGGGTCGGCAATTGAACCGGTGCCTAGA
GAAGGTGGCGCGGGGTAAACTGGGAAAGTGATGTCGTGTACTGGCTCCGCCTTTTTCCCGAGGGTGGGGG
AGAACCGTATATAAGTGCAGTAGTCGCCGTGAACGTTCTTTTTCGCAACGGGTTTGCCGCCAGAACACAG
GTAAGTGCCGTGTGTGGTTCCCGCGGGCCTGGCCTCTTTACGGGTTATGGCCCTTGCGTGCCTTGAATTA
CTTCCACCTGGCTGCAGTACGTGATTCTTGATCCCGAGCTTCGGGTTGGAAGTGGGTGGGAGAGTTCGAG
GCCTTGCGCTTAAGGAGCCCCTTCGCCTCGTGCTTGAGTTGAGGCCTGGCCTGGGCGCTGGGGCCGCCGC
GTGCGAATCTGGTGGCACCTTCGCGCCTGTCTCGCTGCTTTCGATAAGTCTCTAGCCATTTAAAATTTTT
GATGACCTGCTGCGACGCTTTTTTTCTGGCAAGATAGTCTTGTAAATGCGGGCCAAGATCTGCACACTGG
TATTTCGGTTTTTGGGGCCGCGGGCGGCGACGGGGCCCGTGCGTCCCAGCGCACATGTTCGGCGAGGCGG
GGCCTGCGAGCGCGGCCACCGAGAATCGGACGGGGGTAGTCTCAAGCTGGCCGGCCTGCTCTGGTGCCTG
GCCTCGCGCCGCCGTGTATCGCCCCGCCCTGGGCGGCAAGGCTGGCCCGGTCGGCACCAGTTGCGTGAGC
GGAAAGATGGCCGCTTCCCGGCCCTGCTGCAGGGAGCTCAAAATGGAGGACGCGGCGCTCGGGAGAGCGG
GCGGGTGAGTCACCCACACAAAGGAAAAGGGCCTTTCCGTCCTCAGCCGTCGCTTCATGTGACTCCACGG
AGTACCGGGCGCCGTCCAGGCACCTCGATTAGTTCTCGAGCTTTTGGAGTACGTCGTCTTTAGGTTGGGG
GGAGGGGTTTTATGCGATGGAGTTTCCCCACACTGAGTGGGTGGAGACTGAAGTTAGGCCAGCTTGGCAC
TTGATGTAATTCTCCTTGGAATTTGCCCTTTTTGAGTTTGGATCTTGGTTCATTCTCAAGCCTCAGACAG
TGGTTCAAAGTTTTTTTCTTCCATTTCAGGTGTCGTGAGGCTAGCACCGCCACCATGTTTATGTTTAATT
GGTTTACAGACTGTCTGTGGACTCTTTTCCTGTCAAATTACCAGCCATCTGTTGAATCTTCAAGTCCAGG
AGGTTCAGCAACATCAGATGACCATGAATTTGATCCATCAGCTGACATGCTGGTTCATGATTTTGATGAT
GAACGAACATTAGAAGAGGAAGAAATGATGGAAGGAGAAACAAACTTCAGCTCTGAAATAGAAGATCTTG
CAAGGGTAAATAACATGTAGTAATGAACTAGTCCGTAACTTGAAAGTATTTCGATTTCTTGGCTTTATAT
ATCTTGTGGAAAGGACGATGTCCCTTAGGCTATGCATTGGGAACGCGTTAAGTCGACAATCAACCTCTGG
ATTACAAAATTTGTGAAAGATTGACTGGTATTCTTAACTATGTTGCTCCTTTTACGCTATGTGGATACGC
TGCTTTAATGCCTTTGTATCATGCTATTGCTTCCCGTATGGCTTTCATTTTCTCCTCCTTGTATAAATCC
TGGTTGCTGTCTCTTTATGAGGAGTTGTGGCCCGTTGTCAGGCAACGTGGCGTGGTGTGCACTGTGTTTG
CTGACGCAACCCCCACTGGTTGGGGCATTGCCACCACCTGTCAGCTCCTTTCCGGGACTTTCGCTTTCCC
CCTCCCTATTGCCACGGCGGAACTCATCGCCGCCTGCCTTGCCCGCTGCTGGACAGGGGCTCGGCTGTTG
GGCACTGACAATTCCGTGGTGTTGTCGGGGAAATCATCGTCCTTTCCTTGGCTGCTCGCCTGTGTTGCCA
CCTGGATTCTGCGCGGGACGTCCTTCTGCTACGTCCCTTCGGCCCTCAATCCAGCGGACCTTCCTTCCCG
CGGCCTGCTGCCGGCTCTGCGGCCTCTTCCGCGTCTTCGCCTTCGCCCTCAGACGAGTCGGATCTCCCTT
TGGGCCGCCTCCCCGCGTCGACTTTAAGACCAATGACTTACAAGGCAGCTGTAGATCTTAGCCACTTTTT
AAAAGAAAAGGGGGGACTGGAAGGGCTAATTCACTCCCAACGAAGACAAGATCTGCTTTTTGCTTGTACT
GGGTCTCTCTGGTTAGACCAGATCTGAGCCTGGGAGCTCTCTGGCTAACTAGGGAACCCACTGCTTAAGC
CTCAATAAAGCTTGCCTTGAGTGCTTCAAGTAGTGTGTGCCCGTCTGTTGTGTGACTCTGGTAACTAGAG
ATCCCTCAGACCCTTTTAGTCAGTGTGGAAAATCTCTAGCAGTACGTATAGTAGTTCATGTCATCTTATT
ATTCAGTATTTATAACTTGCAAAGAAATGAATATCAGAGAGTGAGAGGAACTTGTTTATTGCAGCTTATA
ATGGTTACAAATAAAGCAATAGCATCACAAATTTCACAAATAAAGCATTTTTTTCACTGCATTCTAGTTG
TGGTTTGTCCAAACTCATCAATGTATCTTATCATGTCTGGCTCTAGCTATCCCGCCCCTAACTCCGCCCA
TCCCGCCCCTAACTCCGCCCAGTTCCGCCCATTCTCCGCCCCATGGCTGACTAATTTTTTTTATTTATGC
AGAGGCCGAGGCCGCCTCGGCCTCTGAGCTATTCCAGAAGTAGTGAGGAGGCTTTTTTGGAGGCCTAGGG
ACGTACCCAATTCGCCCTATAGTGAGTCGTATTACGCGCGCTCACTGGCCGTCGTTTTACAACGTCGTGA
CTGGGAAAACCCTGGCGTTACCCAACTTAATCGCCTTGCAGCACATCCCCCTTTCGCCAGCTGGCGTAAT
AGCGAAGAGGCCCGCACCGATCGCCCTTCCCAACAGTTGCGCAGCCTGAATGGCGAATGGG
[124 nt withheld, positions 5942-6065]
C
[91 nt withheld, positions 6067-6157]
A
[49 nt withheld, positions 6159-6207]
CCTTTGACGTTGGAGTCCACGTTCTTT
[37 nt withheld, positions 6235-6271]
ACCCTATCTCGGTCTATTCTTTTGATTTATAAGGGATTTTGCCGATTTCGGCCTATTGGTTAAAAAATGA
GCTGATTTAACAAAAATTTAACGCGAATTTTAACAAAATATTAACGCTTACAATTTAGGTGGCACTTTTC
GGGGAAATGTGCGCGGAACCCCTATTTGTTTATTTTTCTAAATACATTCAAATATGTATCCGCTCATGAG
ACAATAACCCTGATAAATGCTTCAATAATATTGAAAAAGGAAGAGTATGAGTATTCAACATTTCCGTGTC
GCCCTTATTCCCTTTTTTGCGGCATTTTGCCTTCCTGTTTTTGCTCACCCAGAAACGCTGGTGAAAGTAA
AAGATGCTGAAGATCAGTTGGGTGCACGAGTGGGTTACATCGAACTGGATCTCAACAGCGGTAAGATCCT
TGAGAGTTTTCGCCCCGAAGAACGTTTTCCAATGATGAGCACTTTTAAAGTTCTGCTATGTGGCGCGGTA
TTATCCCGTATTGACGCCGGGCAAGAGCAACTCGGTCGCCGCATACACTATTCTCAGAATGACTTGGTTG
AGTACTCACCAGTCACAGAAAAGCATCTTACGGATGGCATGACAGTAAGAGAATTATGCAGTGCTGCCAT
AACCATGAGTGATAACACTGCGGCCAACTTACTTCTGACAACGATCGGAGGACCGAAGGAGCTAACCGCT
TTTTTGCACAACATGGGGGATCATGTAACTCGCCTTGATCGTTGGGAACCGGAGCTGAATGAAGCCATAC
CAAACGACGAGCGTGACACCACGATGCCTGTAGCAATGGCAACAACGTTGCGCAAACTATTAACTGGCGA
ACTACTTACTCTAGCTTCCCGGCAACAATTAATAGACTGGATGGAGGCGGATAAAGTTGCAGGACCACTT
CTGCGCTCGGCCCTTCCGGCTGGCTGGTTTATTGCTGATAAATCTGGAGCCGGTGAGCGTGGGTCTCGCG
GTATCATTGCAGCACTGGGGCCAGATGGTAAGCCCTCCCGTATCGTAGTTATCTACACGACGGGGAGTCA
GGCAACTATGGATGAACGAAATAGACAGATCGCTGAGATAGGTGCCTCACTGATTAAGCATTGGTAACTG
TCAGACCAAGTTTACTCATATATACTTTAGATTGATTTAAAACTTCATTTTTAATTTAAAAGGATCTAGG
TGAAGATCCTTTTTGATAATCTCATGACCAAAATCCCTTAACGTGAGTTTTCGTTCCACTGAGCGTCAGA
CCCCGTAGAAAAGATCAAAGGATCTTCTTGAGATCCTTTTTTTCTGCGCGTAATCTGCTGCTTGCAAACA
AAAAAACCACCGCTACCAGCGGTGGTTTGTTTGCCGGATCAAGAGCTACCAACTCTTTTTCCGAAGGTAA
CTGGCTTCAGCAGAGCGCAGATACCAAATACTGTTCTTCTAGTGTAGCCGTAGTTAGGCCACCACTTCAA
GAACTCTGTAGCACCGCCTACATACCTCGCTCTGCTAATCCTGTTACCAGTGGCTGCTGCCAGTGGCGAT
AAGTCGTGTCTTACCGGGTTGGACTCAAGACGATAGTTACCGGATAAGGCGCAGCGGTCGGGCTGAACGG
GGGGTTCGTGCACACAGCCCAGCTTGGAGCGAACGACCTACACCGAACTGAGATACCTACAGCGTGAGCT
ATGAGAAAGCGCCACGCTTCCCGAAGGGAGAAAGGCGGACAGGTATCCGGTAAGCGGCAGGGTCGGAACA
GGAGAGCGCACGAGGGAGCTTCCAGGGGGAAACGCCTGGTATCTTTATAGTCCTGTCGGGTTTCGCCACC
TCTGACTTGAGCGTCGATTTTTGTGATGCTCGTCAGGGGGGCGGAGCCTATGGAAAAACGCCAGCAACGC
GGCCTTTTTACGGTTCCTGGCCTTTTGCTGGCCTTTTGCTCACATGTTCTTTCCTGCGTTATCCCCTGAT
TCTGTGGATAACCGTATTACCGCCTTTGAGTGAGCTGATACCGCTCGCCGCAGCCGAACGACCGAGCGCA
GCGAGTCAGTGAGCGAGGAAGCGGAAGAGCGCCCAATACGCAAACCGCCTCTCCCCGCGCGTTGGCCGAT
TCATTAATGCAGCTGGCACGACAGGTTTCCCGACTGGAAAGCGGGCAGTGAGCGCAACGCAATTAATGTG
AGTTAGCTCACTCATTAGGCACCCCAGGCTTTACACTTTATGCTTCCGGCTCGTATGTTGTGTGGAATTG
TGAGCGGATAACAATTTCACACAGGAAACAGCTATGACCATGATTACGCCAAGCGCGCAATTAACCCTCA
CTAAAGGGAACAAAAGCTGGAGCTGCAAGC
