>Addgene plasmid #142294 | TFORF1947 | depositor partial sequence | sequence record 279020 | Insert
ACCGCCACCATGTTTATGTTTAATTGGTTTACAGACTGTCTGTGGACTCTTTTCCTGTCAAATTACCAGC
CATCTGTTGAATCTTCAAGTCCAGGAGGTTCAGCAACATCAGATGACCATGAATTTGATCCATCAGCTGA
CATGCTGGTTCATGATTTTGATGATGAACGAACATTAGAAGAGGAAGAAATGATGGAAGGAGAAACAAAC
TTCAGCTCTGAAATAGAAGATCTTGCAAGGGTAAATAACATGTAGTAATGAACTAGTCCGTAACTTGAAA
GTATTTCGATTTCTTGGCTTTATATATCTTGTGGAAAGGACGATGTCCCTTAGGCTATGCATTGGGA
