>Addgene plasmid #142294 | TFORF1947 | depositor partial sequence | sequence record 279021 | Barcode
TGTCCCTTAGGCTATGCATTGGGA
